>Addgene plasmid #26629 | pLKO.1 RagC shRNA #1 | addgene partial sequence | sequence record 32839 | 26629 with LKO1-5
TTGGCTTTATATATCTTGTGGAAGGACGAAACACCGGTGGCAATTATCAAGCTGAATACTCGAGTATTCA
GCTTGATAATTGCCATTTTTGAATTCTCGACCTCGAGACAAATGGCAGTATTCATCCACAATTTTAAAAG
AAAAGGGGGGATTGGGGGGTACAGTGCAGGGGAAAGAATAGTAGACATAATAGCAACAGACATACAAACT
AAAGAATTACAAAAACAAATTACAAAAATTCAAAATTTTCGGGTTTATTACAGGGACAGCAGAGATCCAC
TTTGGCCGCGGCTCGAGGGGGTTGGGGTTGCGCCTTTTCCAAGGCAGCCCTGGGTTTGCGCAGGGACGCG
GCTGCTCTGGGCGTGGTTCCGGGAAACGCAGCGGCGCCGACCCTGGGTCTCGCACATTCTTCACGTCCGT
TCGCAGCGTCACCCGGATCTTCGCCGCTACCCTTGTGGGCCCCCCGGCGACGCTTCCTGCTCCGCCCCTA
AGTCGGGAAGGTTCCTTGCGGTTCGCGGCGTGCCGGACGTGACAAACGGAAGCCGCACGTCTCACTAGTA
CCCTCGCAGACGGACAGCGCCAGGGAGCAATGGCAGCGCGCCGACCGCGATGGGCTGTGGCCAATAGCGG
CTGCTCA
