[The description below was written by a language model from this plasmid's Addgene catalogue record.]
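Description:
pLKO.1 RagC shRNA #1 is a lentiviral RNAi vector built on the pLKO.1 puro backbone (about 7 kb without insert) and designed to knock down human RagC, the product of the RRAGC gene (also known as GTR2). It is maintained in E. coli as a high-copy plasmid under ampicillin selection, and it carries a puromycin resistance marker so that transduced or transfected mammalian cells can be selected for stable integration of the cassette.

The payload is a short hairpin RNA oligonucleotide cloned between the AgeI and EcoRI sites of the backbone; the record does not say whether these sites survived cloning. The hairpin's target sequence was taken from the RNAi Consortium design collection. The catalogue entry does not list the promoter or other features, and no feature table is provided. In the standard pLKO.1 design, however, hairpins inserted at this position are transcribed by a human U6 RNA polymerase III promoter, and the cassette lies between lentiviral LTRs so it can be packaged into replication-incompetent particles when packaging and envelope functions are supplied in trans. Once expressed, the hairpin is processed by the cellular RNAi machinery into a siRNA that directs degradation of the RRAGC transcript.

The "#1" in the name suggests it is one of several hairpins against the same gene. The associated work concerns the Rag GTPases, their binding to raptor and their role in relaying amino acid signals to mTORC1, so the construct is suited to loss-of-function studies of RagC in human cells in that nutrient-sensing pathway.
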