Addgene plasmid #26629: pLKO.1 RagC shRNA #1
Depositing lab: David Sabatini. Depositing organization: Whitehead Institute for Biomedical Research. Publication: The Rag GTPases bind raptor and mediate amino acid signaling to mTORC1. Sancak Y, Peterson TR, Shaul YD, Lindquist RA, Thoreen CC, Bar-Peled L, Sabatini DM. Science. 2008 Jun 13. 320(5882):1496-501. 10.1126/science.1157535 PubMed 18497260.
Backbone
  Vector backbone: pLKO.1 puro
  Backbone manufacturer: Available at Addgene (#8453)
  Backbone size w/o insert (bp): 7000
  Vector type: Mammalian Expression, Lentiviral, RNAi
  Selectable markers: Puromycin
Growth in bacteria
  Bacterial resistance: Ampicillin, 100 μg/mL
  Growth temperature: 37°C
  Growth strain: DH5alpha
  Copy number: High Copy
Gene/Insert
  Gene/Insert name: RagC shRNA (alt name: RagC)
  Species: H. sapiens (human)
  Entrez Gene: RRAGC (a.k.a. GTR2, RAGC, TIB929)
  Cloning method: Restriction Enzyme; 5′ cloning site AgeI (unknown if destroyed); 3′ cloning site EcoRI (unknown if destroyed)
  Sequencing primers: 5′ LKO.1 5'
Terms and licenses: Academic/Nonprofit Terms; Industry Terms: Not Available to Industry
Depositor comments: shRNA directed against RagC. Target sequence: 5'-TGGCAATTATCAAGCTGAATA-3'. Sequence from the website of the RNAi consortium at the Broad institute.
How to cite: pLKO.1 RagC shRNA #1 was a gift from David Sabatini (Addgene plasmid # 26629 ; http://n2t.net/addgene:26629 ; RRID:Addgene_26629)
